Addgene plasmid #157633: pEMF036
Purpose: sMHT-129
Depositing lab: Jonathan Silberg. Depositing organization: Rice University. Publication: A Split Methyl Halide Transferase AND Gate That Reports by Synthesizing an Indicator Gas. Fulk EM, Huh D, Atkinson JT, Lie M, Masiello CA, Silberg JJ. ACS Synth Biol. 2020 Nov 20;9(11):3104-3113. doi: 10.1021/acssynbio.0c00355. Epub 2020 Oct 26. PubMed 33104325.
Backbone
  Vector backbone: ColE1
  Total vector size (bp): 5015
  Vector type: Bacterial Expression
Growth in bacteria
  Bacterial resistance: Chloramphenicol, 25 μg/mL
  Growth temperature: 37°C
  Growth strain: DH5alpha
  Copy number: Low Copy
Gene/Insert 1
  Gene/Insert name: sMHT(1-129)-SYNZIP17
Gene/Insert 2
  Gene/Insert name: SYNZIP18-sMHT(130-230)
Terms and licenses: Academic/Nonprofit Terms; Industry Terms: Not Available to Industry
How to cite: pEMF036 was a gift from Jonathan Silberg (Addgene plasmid # 157633 ; http://n2t.net/addgene:157633 ; RRID:Addgene_157633)
