[The description below was written by a language model from this plasmid's Addgene catalogue record and pLannotate feature annotations shown in this document.]
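Description:
pEMF036 is a roughly 5 kb bacterial expression plasmid that encodes a two-fragment split methyl halide transferase (sMHT-129), in which the enzyme is broken after residue 129. It replicates from a ColE1-type origin and is selected with chloramphenicol through a cat gene driven by its native promoter and followed by a lambda t0 terminator. The catalogue lists it as low copy, whereas the automated annotation labels the origin as belonging to the high-copy ColE1/pMB1 family. The record does not resolve this difference.

The payload consists of two separate transcription units, each under a PLtetO-1 promoter. The first encodes MHT residues 1-129 fused to SYNZIP17 and is followed by rrnB T1 and T7Te terminators. The second encodes SYNZIP18 fused to MHT residues 130-230. The annotation tool matches these fragments only by homology to Arabidopsis HOL1 and HOL2 thiocyanate/halide methyltransferases, and the record does not state the source organism of the MHT itself. SYNZIP17 and SYNZIP18 are a synthetic heterodimerising coiled-coil pair, so their association should bring the two halves together and restore enzyme activity. The SYNZIP segments themselves are not annotated in the feature table.

TetR is expressed from a fragment of the constitutive J23119 promoter and terminated by rrnB T1. It represses both PLtetO-1 promoters until a tetracycline-class inducer is added. A superfolder GFP coding sequence lies on the opposite strand between the two units, but no promoter is annotated for it and its role is not stated. The associated publication title indicates use in developing a split-enzyme AND gate that reports by producing an indicator gas.
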