Features (pLannotate 1.2.2; 15 found; start..end, strand, type, name):
    394..488     -  terminator     lambda t0 terminator: transcription terminator from phage lambda
    512..1168    -  CDS            cat: CAT_ECOLX - Experimental evidence at protein level: Swiss-Prot protein existence level 1. This enzyme is an effector of chloramphenicol resistance in bacteria. From Escherichia coli. This protein is used as a marker in many commonly used cloning vectors, such as pACYC184.
   1169..1267    -  promoter       cat promoter: promoter of the E. coli cat gene encoding chloramphenicol acetyltransferase
   1376..1449    +  promoter       PLtetO-1 promoter: modified phage lambda PL promoter with tet operator sites (Lutz and Bujard, 1997)
   1528..1863    +  CDS            HOL1 (fragment): HOL1_ARATH - Experimental evidence at protein level: Swiss-Prot protein existence level 1. S-adenosyl-L-methionine-dependent methyltransferase. Involved in glucosinolate metabolism and defense against phytopathogens. Highly reactive to thiocyanate (NCS(-)) derived from myrosinase-mediated hydrolysis of glucosinolates upon tissue damage. From Arabidopsis thaliana (Mouse-ear cress).
   2052..2123    +  terminator     rrnB T1 terminator: transcription terminator T1 from the E. coli rrnB gene
   2139..2166    +  terminator     T7Te terminator: phage T7 early transcription terminator
   2284..2997    -  CDS            superfolder GFP: GFP variant that folds robustly even when fused to poorly folded proteins (Pédelacq et al., 2006)
   3099..3172    +  promoter       PLtetO-1 promoter: modified phage lambda PL promoter with tet operator sites (Lutz and Bujard, 1997)
   3373..3672    +  CDS            HOL2 (fragment): HOL2_ARATH - Experimental evidence at protein level: Swiss-Prot protein existence level 1. S-adenosyl-L-methionine-dependent methyltransferase. Involved in glucosinolate metabolism and defense against phytopathogens (By similarity). From Arabidopsis thaliana (Mouse-ear cress).
   3737..3781    +  misc_feature   MCS (fragment): pUC18/19 multiple cloning site
   3788..3816    +  promoter       J23119 promoter (fragment): bacterial promoter (Registry of Standard Biological Parts BBa J23119)
   3851..4477    +  CDS            TetR: tetracycline repressor TetR; tetR; TetR binds to the tetracycline operator tetO to inhibit transcription. This inhibition can be relieved by adding tetracycline or doxycycline.
   4483..4569    +  terminator     rrnB T1 terminator: Escherichia coli rrnB; transcription terminator T1 from the E. coli rrnB gene
   4734..306     -  rep_origin     ori (across the origin): high-copy-number ColE1/pMB1/pBR322/pUC origin of replication
>Addgene plasmid #157633 | pEMF036 | addgene full sequence | sequence record 325947 | Addgene NGS Result
TGCGCCTTATCCGGTAACTATCGTCTTGAGTCCAACCCGGTAAGACACGACTTATCGCCACTGGCAGCAG
CCACTGGTAACAGGATTAGCAGAGCGAGGTATGTAGGCGGTGCTACAGAGTTCTTGAAGTGGTGGCCTAA
CTACGGCTACACTAGAAGGACAGTATTTGGTATCTGCGCTCTGCTGAAGCCAGTTACCTTCGGAAAAAGA
GTTGGTAGCTCTTGATCCGGCAAACAAACCACCGCTGGTAGCGGTGGTTTTTTTGTTTGCAAGCAGCAGA
TTACGCGCAGAAAAAAAGGATCTCAAGAAGATCCTTTGATCTTTTCTACGGGGTCTGACGCTCAGTGGAA
CGAAAACTCACGTTAAGGGATTTTGGTCATGACTAGTGCTTGGATTCTCACCAATAAAAAACGCCCGGCG
GCAACCGAGCGTTCTGAACAAATCCAGATGGAGTTCTGAGGTCATTACTGGATCTATCAACAGGAGTCCA
AGCGAGCTCGATATCAAATTACGCCCCGCCCTGCCACTCATCGCAGTACTGTTGTAATTCATTAAGCATT
CTGCCGACATGGAAGCCATCACAAACGGCATGATGAACCTGAATCGCCAGCGGCATCAGCACCTTGTCGC
CTTGCGTATAATATTTGCCCATGGTGAAAACGGGGGCGAAGAAGTTGTCCATATTGGCCACGTTTAAATC
AAAACTGGTGAAACTCACCCAGGGATTGGCTGAGACGAAAAACATATTCTCAATAAACCCTTTAGGGAAA
TAGGCCAGGTTTTCACCATAACACGCCACATCTTGCGAATATATGTGTAGAAACTGCCGGAAATCGTCGT
GGTATTCACTCCAGAGCGATGAAAACGTTTCAGTTTGCTCATGGAAAACGGTGTAACAAGGGTGAACACT
ATCCCATATCACCAGCTCACCGTCTTTCATTGCCATACGAAATTCCGGATGAGCATTCATCAGGCGGGCA
AGAATGTGAATAAAGGCCGGATAAAACTTGTGCTTATTTTTCTTTACGGTCTTTAAAAAGGCCGTAATAT
CCAGCTGAACGGTCTGGTTATAGGTACATTGAGCAACTGACTGAAATGCCTCAAAATGTTCTTTACGATG
CCATTGGGATATATCAACGGTGGTATATCCAGTGATTTTTTTCTCCATTTTAGCTTCCTTAGCTCCTGAA
AATCTCGATAACTCAAAAAATACGACCGGTAGTGATCTTATTTCATTATGGTGAAAGTTGGAACCTCTTA
CGGGCCGGCCAACGTCTCATTTTCGCCAGATATCGACGTCTAAGAAACCATTATTATCATGACATTAACC
TATAAAAATAGGCGTATCACGAGGCCCTTTCGTCTTCACCTCGAGTCCCTATCAGTGATAGAGATTGACA
TCCCTATCAGTGATAGAGATACTGAGCACATCAGCAGGACGCACTGACCGATAGGACCCATACAAAGGAA
GTTTTGATGAGCACCGTGGCGAACATTGCGCCGGTGTTTACCGGCGATTGCAAAACCATTCCGACCCCGG
AAGAATGCGCGACCTTTCTGTATAAAGTGGTGAACAGCGGCGGCTGGGAAAAATGCTGGGTGGAAGAAGT
GATTCCGTGGGATCTGGGCGTGCCGACCCCGCTGGTGCTGCATCTGGTGAAAAACAACGCGCTGCCGAAC
GGCAAAGGCCTGGTGCCGGGCTGCGGCGGCGGCTATGATGTGGTGGCGATGGCGAACCCGGAACGCTTTA
TGGTGGGCCTGGATATTAGCGAAAACGCGCTGAAAAAAGCGCGCGAAACCTTTAGCACCATGCCGAACAG
CAGCTGCTTTAGCTTTGTGAAAGAAGATGTGTTTACCTGGCGCGCGGCCGCGGGTGGCGGTGGCTCTGGA
GGTGGTGGGTCCATGAACGAAAAAGAAGAACTGAAATCTAAAAAAGCGGAACTGCGCAACCGCATCGAAC
AGCTGAAACAGAAACGCGAACAGCTGAAACAGAAAATCGCGAACCTGCGCAAAGAAATCGAAGCGTATAA
ATAATAATCTAGACCAGGCATCAAATAAAACGAAAGGCTCAGTCGAAAGACTGGGCCTTTCGTTTTATCT
GTTGTTTGTCGGTGAACGCTCTCTACTAGAGTCACACTGGCTCACCTTCGGGTGGGCCTTTCTGCGTTTA
TAGTAAATCACTGCATAATTCGTGTCGCTCAAGGCGCACTCCCGTTCTGGATAATGTTTTTTGCGCCGAC
ATCATAACGGTTCTGGCAAATATTCTGAAATGAGCTGTCATCATTTGTACAGTTCATCCATACCATGCGT
GATGCCCGCTGCGGTTACGAACTCCAGCAGAACCATATGATCGCGTTTCTCGTTCGGATCTTTAGACAGA
ACGCTTTGCGTGCTCAGATAGTGATTGTCTGGCAGCAGAACAGGACCATCACCGATTGGAGTGTTTTGCT
GGTAGTGATCAGCCAGCTGCACGCTGCCATCCTCCACGTTGTGGCGAATTTTAAAATTCGCTTTAATGCC
ATTTTTTTGTTTATCGGCGGTGATGTAAACATTGTGGCTGTTAAAATTGTATTCCAGCTTATGGCCCAGG
ATATTGCCGTCTTCTTTAAAGTCAATGCCTTTCAGCTCAATGCGGTTTACCAGGGTATCGCCTTCAAATT
TCACTTCCGCACGCGTTTTGTACGTGCCGTCATCCTTAAAGGAAATCGTGCGTTCCTGCACATAGCCTTC
CGGCATGGCGGACTTGAAGAAGTCATGCTGCTTCATATGGTCCGGATAACGAGCAAAGCACTGAACACCA
TAAGTCAGCGTCGTTACCAGAGTCGGCCAAGGTACCGGCAGTTTACCAGTAGTACAGATGAACTTCAGCG
TCAGTTTACCATTAGTTGCGTCACCTTCACCCTCGCCACGCACGGAAAACTTATGACCGTTGACATCACC
ATCCAGTTCCACCAGAATAGGGACGACACCAGTGAACAGCTCTTCGCCTTTACGCATCTAGTATTTCTCC
TCTTTTTCTTAAGCATTATCTCTGATGAGGCGGGTAATTCAAAGGGAGTAAGAATGATTGGCTATATAGG
GGAAGAGACTCTACCGGTTCCCTATCAGTGATAGAGATTGACATCCCTATCAGTGATAGAGATACTGAGC
ACATCAGCAGGACGCACTGACCAACTAACGAAAACGTCACACGGAGCAGGTTATTAAATGTCTATCGCGG
CCACCCTGGAAAACGACTTAGCACGCCTTGAGAATGAAAATGCTCGTCTGGAGAAAGATATCGCGAATCT
CGAGCGTGACCTGGCAAAATTAGAGCGTGAGGAAGCTTATTTCGGTGGCGGTGGCTCTGGAGGTGGTGGG
TCCGCGGCCGCACCGGAACAGCCGTTTGATTTTATTTTTGATTATGTGTTTTTTTGCGCGATTGATCCGA
AAATGCGCCCGGCGTGGGGCAAAGCGATGTATGAACTGCTGAAACCGGATGGCGAACTGATTACCCTGAT
GTATCCGATTACCAACCATGAAGGCGGCCCGCCGTTTAGCGTGAGCGAAAGCGAATATGAAAAAGTGCTG
GTGCCGCTGGGCTTTAAACAGCTGAGCCTGGAAGATTATAGCGATCTGGCGGTGGAACCGCGCAAAGGCA
AAGAAAAACTGGCGCGCTGGAAAAAAATGAACAACTAATAATAATCTAACTAAAAAGGCCTCCCAAATCG
GGGGGCCTTTTTTATTGATAACAAAAGGTACCCGTGGATCCTCTAGAGTCGACCTGCAGGCATGCAAGCT
TTTTACGGCTAGCTCAGTCCTAGGTATAGTGCTAGCCCAGCCAGAGAAACACTCTTTAACAGGGGGTAGT
ATGATGTCTCGTTTAGATAAAAGTAAAGTGATTAACAGCGCATTAGAGCTGCTTAATGAGGTCGGAATCG
AAGGTTTAACAACCCGTAAACTCGCCCAGAAGCTAGGTGTAGAGCAGCCTACATTGTATTGGCATGTAAA
AAATAAGCGGGCTTTGCTCGACGCCTTAGCCATTGAGATGTTAGATAGGCACCATACTCACTTTTGCCCT
TTAGAAGGGGAAAGCTGGCAAGATTTTTTACGTAATAACGCTAAAAGTTTTAGATGTGCTTTACTAAGTC
ATCGCGATGGAGCAAAAGTACATTTAGGTACACGGCCTACAGAAAAACAGTATGAAACTCTCGAAAATCA
ATTAGCCTTTTTATGCCAACAAGGTTTTTCACTAGAGAATGCATTATATGCACTCAGCGCAGTGGGGCAT
TTTACTTTAGGTTGCGTATTGGAAGATCAAGAGCATCAAGTCGCTAAAGAAGAAAGGGAAACACCTACTA
CTGATAGTATGCCGCCATTATTACGACAAGCTATCGAATTATTTGATCACCAAGGTGCAGAGCCAGCCTT
CTTATTCGGCCTTGAATTGATCATATGCGGATTAGAAAAACAACTTAAATGTGAAAGTGGGTCTTAAGGC
ATCAAATAAAACGAAAGGCTCAGTCGAAAGACTGGGCCTTTCGTTTTATCTGTTGTTTGTCGGTGAACGC
TCTCCTGAGTAGGACAAATCCGCCGCCCTAGACCTAGGGCGTTCGGCTGCGGCGAGCGGTATCAGCTCAC
TCAAAGGCGGTAATACGGTTATCCACAGAATCAGGGGATAACGCATGCAAGAACATGTGAGCAAAAGGCC
AGCAAAAGGCCAGGAACCGTAAAAAGGCCGCGTTGCTGGCGTTTTTCCATAGGCTCCGCCCCCCTGACGA
GCATCACAAAAATCGACGCTCAAGTCAGAGGTGGCGAAACCCGACAGGACTATAAAGATACCAGGCGTTT
CCCCCTGGAAGCTCCCTCGTGCGCTCTCCTGTTCCGACCCTGCCGCTTACCGGATACCTGTCCGCCTTTC
TCCCTTCGGGAAGCGTGGCGCTTTCTCATAGCTCACGCTGTAGGTATCTCAGTTCGGTGTAGGTCGTTCG
CTCCAAGCTGGGCTGTGTGCACGAACCCCCCGTTCAGCCCGACCGC
